>Addgene plasmid #63386 | pFusX3-41 | depositor partial sequence | sequence record 105290 | pFusX3_GGA
AGTCTTAAGCGTCTCCATGGCCTGACCCCGGACCAAGTGGTGGCTATCGCCAGCAACAATGGCGGCAAGC
AAGCGCTCGAAACGGTGCAGCGGCTGTTGCCGGTGCTGTGCCAGGACCATGGCCTCACACCCGATCAGGT
CGTGGCTATCGCCAGCAACAATGGCGGCAAGCAAGCGCTCGAAACGGTGCAGCGGCTGTTGCCGGTGCTG
TGCCAGGACCATGGCCTGACCCCGGACCAAGTGGTGGCTATCGCCAGCAACATTGGCGGCAAGCAAGCGC
TCGAAACGGTGCAGCGGCTGTTGCCGGTGCTGTGCCAGGACCATGGCCTGCGAGACGTC
