>Addgene plasmid #63386 | pFusX3-41 | depositor partial sequence | sequence record 105291 | FusX3
CGTCTCCATGGCCTGACCCCGGACCAAGTGGTGGCTATCGAGACCGGCGCCGCTACGGGCGCGTCCCATT
CGCCATTCAGGCTGCGCAACTGTTGGGAAGGGCGATCGGTGCGGGCTCTTCGCTATTACGCCAGCTGGCG
AAAGGGGGATGTGCTGCAAGGCGATTAAGTTGGGAACGCCAGGGTTTTCCCAGTCACGACGTTGTAAAAC
GACGGCCAGTGAGCGCGCGTAATCGACTCACTATAGGGCGAATTGGGTACCGGGCCCCCCCTCGAGGTCC
TCCAGCTTTTGTTCCCTTTAGTGAGGGTTAATTGCGCGCTTGGCGTAATCATGGTCATAGCTGTTTCCTG
TGTGAAATTGTTATCCGCTCACAATTCCACACAACATACGAGCCGGAAGCATAAAGTGTAAAGCCTGGGG
TGCCTAATGAGTGAGCTAACTCACATTAATTGCGTTGCGCTCACTGCCCGCTTTCCACCGGTGGTCTCTG
GCGGCAAGCAAGCGCTCGAAACGGTGCAGCGGCTGTTGCCGGTGCTGTGCCAGGACCATGGCCTGCGAGA
CGTCTAGACCAGCCAGGACAGAAATGCCTCGACTTCGCTGCTACCCAAGGTTGCCGGGTGACGCACACCG
TGGAAACGGATGAAGGCACGAACCCAGTGGACATAAGCCTGTTCGGTTCGTAAGCTGTAATGCAAGTAGC
GTATGCGCTCACGCAACTGGTCCAGAACCTTGACCGAACGCAGCGGTGGTAACGGCGCAGTGGCGGTTTT
CATGGCTTGTTATGACTGTTTTTTTGGGGTACAGTCTATGCCTCGGGCATCCAAGCAGCAAGCGCGTTAC
GCCGTGGGTCGATGTTTGATGTTATGGAGCAGCAACGATGTTACGCAGCAGGGCAGTCGCCCTAAAACAA
AGTTAAACATTATGAGGGAAGCGGTGATCGCCGAAGTATCGACTCAACTATCAGAGGTAGTTGGCGTCAT
CGAGCGCCATCTCGAACCGACGTTGCTGGCCGTACATTTGTACGGCTCCGCAGTGGATGGCGGCCTGAAG
CCACACAGTGATATTGATTTGCTGGTTACGGTGACCGTAAGGCTTGATGAAACAACGCGGCGAGCTTTGA
TCAACGACCTTTTGGAAACTTCGGCTTCCCCTGGAGAGAGCGAGATTCTCCGCGCTGTAGAAGTCACCAT
TGTTGTGCACGACGACATCATTCCGTGGCGTTATCCAGCTAAGCGCGAACTGCAATTTGGAGAATGGCAG
CGCAATGACATTCTTGCAGGTATCTTCGAGCCAGCCACGATCGACATTGATCTGGCTATCTTGCTGACAA
AAGCAAGAGAACATAGCGTTGCCTTGGTAGGTCCAGCGGCGGAGGAACTCTTTGATCCGGTTCCTGAACA
GGATCTATTTGAGGCGCTAAATGAAACCTTAACGCTATGGAACTCGCCGCCCGACTGGGCTGGCGATGAG
CGAAATGTAGTGCTTACGTTGTCCCGCATTTGGTACAGCGCAGTAACCGGCAAAATCGCGCCGAAGGATG
TCGCTGCCGACTGGGCAATGGAGCGCCTGCCGGCCCAGTATCAGCCCGTCATACTTGAAGCTAGACAGGC
TTATCTTGGACAAGAAGAAGATCGCTTGGCCTCGCGCGCAGATCAGTTGGAAGAATTTGTCCACTACGTG
AAAGGCGAGATCACCAAGGTAGTCGGCAAATAACCCTCGAGCCACCCATGACCAAAATCCCTTAACGTGA
GTTACGCGTCGTTCCACTGAGCGTCAGACCCCGTAGAAAAGATCAAAGGATCTTCTTGAGATCCTTTTTT
TCTGCGCGTAATCTGCTGCTTGCAAACAAAAAAACCACCGCTACCAGCGGTGGTTTGTTTGCCGGATCAA
GAGCTACCAACTCTTTTTCCGAAGGTAACTGGCTTCAGCAGAGCGCAGATACCAAATACTGTCCTTCTAG
TGTAGCCGTAGTTAGGCCACCACTTCAAGAACTCTGTAGCACCGCCTACATACCTCGCTCTGCTAATCCT
GTTACCAGTGGCTGCTGCCAGTGGCGATAAGTCGTGTCTTACCGGGTTGGACTCAAGACGATAGTTACCG
GATAAGGCGCAGCGGTCGGGCTGAACGGGGGGTTCGTGCACACAGCCCAGCTTGGAGCGAACGACCTACA
CCGAACTGAGATACCTACAGCGTGAGCATTGAGAAAGCGCCACGCTTCCCGAAGGGAGAAAGGCGGACAG
GTATCCGGTAAGCGGCAGGGTCGGAACAGGAGAGCGCACGAGGGAGCTTCCAGGGGGAAACGCCTGGTAT
CTTTATAGTCCTGTCGGGTTTCGCCACCTCTGACTTGAGCGTCGATTTTTGTGATGCTCGTCAGGGGGGC
GGAGCCTATGGAAAAACGCCAGCAACGCGGCCTTTTTACGGTTCCTGGCCTTTTGCTGGCCTTTTGCTCA
CATGTTCTTTCCTGCGTTATCCCCTGATTCTGTGGATAACCGTATTACCGCCTTTGAGTGAGCTGATACC
GCTCGCCGCAGCCGAACGACCGAGCGCAGCGAGTCAGTGAGCGAGGAAGCGGAAGAGCGCCCAATACGCA
AACCGCCTCTCCCCGCGCGTTGGCCGATTCATTAATGCAGCTGGCACGACAGGTTTCCCGACTGGAAAGC
GGGCAGTGAGCGCAACGCAATTAATACGCGTACCGCTAGCCAGGAAGAGTTTGTAGAAACGCAAAAAGGC
CATCCGTCAGGATGGCCTTCTGCTTAGTTTGATGCCTGGCAGTTTATGGCGGGCGTCCTGCCCGCCACCC
TCCGGGCCGTTGCTTCACAACGTTCAAATCCGCTCCCGGCGGATTTGTCCTACTCAGGAGAGCGTTCACC
GACAAACAACAGATAAAACGAAAGGCCCAGTCTTCCGACTGAGCCTTTCGTTTTATTTGATGCCTGGCAG
TTCCCTACTCTCGCGTTAACGCTAGCATGGATGTTTTCCCAGTCACGACGTTGTAAAACGACGGCCAGTC
TTAAG
