>Addgene plasmid #63386 | pFusX3-41 | addgene partial sequence | sequence record 115377 | pCR8_R1 5'-cgaaccgaacaggcttatgt-3'
GTCACCCGGCAACCTTGGGTAGCAGCGAAGTCGAGGCATTTCTGTCCTGGCTGGTCTAGACGTCTCGCAG
GCCATGGTCCTGGCACAGCACCGGCAACAGCCGCTGCACCGTTTCGAGCGCTTGCTTGCCGCCAATGTTG
CTGGCGATAGCCACCACTTGGTCCGGGGTCAGGCCATGGTCCTGGCACAGCACCGGCAACAGCCGCTGCA
CCGTTTCGAGCGCTTGCTTGCCGCCATTGTTGCTGGCGATAGCCACGACCTGATCGGGTGTGAGGCCATG
GTCCTGGCACAGCACCGGCAACAGCCGCTGCACCGTTTCGAGCGCTTGCTTGCCGCCATTGTTGCTGGCG
ATAGCCACCACTTGGTCCGGGGTCAGGCCATGGAGACGCTTAAGACTGGCCGTCGTTTTACAACGTCGTG
ACTGGGAAAACATCCATGCTAGCGTTAACGCGAGAGTAGGGAACTGCCAGGCATCAAATAAAACGAAAGG
CTCAGTCGGAAGACTGGGCCTTTCGTTTTATCTGTTGTTTGTCGGTGAACGCTCTCCTGAGTAGGACAAA
TCCGCCGGGAGCGGATTTGAACGTTGTGAAGCAACGGCCCGGAGGGTGGCGGGCAGGACGCCCGCCATAA
ACTGCCAGGCATCAAACTAAGCAGAAGGCCAT
