[The description below was written by a language model from this plasmid's Addgene catalogue record.]
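Description:
pFusX3-41 is a bacterial library plasmid from the FusX system, a one-step assembly platform for building TALE repeat arrays used in TALENs and related genome-engineering reagents. It is built on the FusX3 backbone (about 3 kb without insert), is maintained at high copy in standard E. coli cloning strains, and is selected with spectinomycin. The record gives no feature table, so the origin of replication and other backbone elements are not specified. The listed sequencing primers are named after pCR8, which hints at a pCR8-type vector, but the record does not state this.

The insert is a synthetic, pre-assembled trimer of TALE repeats carrying the repeat variable diresidues NN, NN and NI. Under the standard TALE code, NN preferentially recognises guanine and NI recognises adenine, so this module specifies the DNA triplet GGA, as reflected in its alternative name X3_GGA. The trimer was introduced through BsaI sites that were destroyed during cloning. As a member of the X3 sub-library, it supplies RVD positions 7 to 9 of the final array. Because three repeats with four possible RVD types give 64 combinations, this plasmid is presumably one of a set covering every possible triplet at that position.

In use, a researcher picks the plasmid matching each successive triplet of the target sequence from the position-specific libraries. These are combined in a single Golden Gate-style reaction with a receiver vector to produce a full-length TALE DNA-binding domain. The plasmid contains no promoter-driven expression cassette described in the record and serves purely as a cloning intermediate rather than an expression construct.
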