Addgene plasmid #63386: pFusX3-41
Purpose: Encodes RVD positions 7-9 in TALEN assembly
Depositing lab: Stephen Ekker. Depositing organization: Mayo Foundation for Medical Education and Research. Publication: FusX: A rapid one-step TALE assembly system for genome science. Ma AC, McNulty MS, Tanya PL, Jarryd CM, Martinez-Galvez G, Argue DP, Lee HB, Urban MD, Bullard CE, Blackburn PR, Man TK, Clark KJ, Ekker SC. Hum Gene Ther. 2016 Jun;27(6):451-63. doi: 10.1089/hum.2015.172 PubMed 26854857.
Backbone
  Vector backbone: FusX3
  Backbone size w/o insert (bp): 3015
  Vector type: TALEN
Growth in bacteria
  Bacterial resistance: Spectinomycin, 50 μg/mL
  Growth temperature: 37°C
  Growth strain: DH5alpha
  Copy number: High Copy
Gene/Insert
  Gene/Insert name: NN NN NI (alt name: X3_GGA)
  Species: Synthetic
  Mutation: none
  Cloning method: Restriction Enzyme; 5′ cloning site BsaI (destroyed during cloning); 3′ cloning site BsaI (destroyed during cloning)
  Sequencing primers: 5′ pCR8_F1; 3′ pCR8_R1
Terms and licenses: Academic/Nonprofit Terms; Industry Terms: Not Available to Industry
How to cite: pFusX3-41 was a gift from Stephen Ekker (Addgene plasmid # 63386 ; http://n2t.net/addgene:63386 ; RRID:Addgene_63386)
